>Addgene plasmid #16231 | GFP Snail 2A4E | addgene partial sequence | sequence record 22641 | EGFP-C 5'-CATGGTCCTGCTGGAGTTCGTG-3'
CCGGCCGGACTCAGATCTCGAGCTCAGCTTCGAATTCGCCCTTGTAGGATCCCCGCGCTCTTTCCTCGTC
AGGAAGCCCTCCGACCCCAATCGGAAGCCTAACTACAGCGAGCTGCAGGACTCTAATCCAGAGTTTACCT
TCCAGCAGCCCTACGACCAGGCCCACCTGCTGGCAGCCATCCCACCTCCGGAGATCCTCAACCCCACCGC
CTCGCTGCCAATGCTCATCTGGGACTCTGTCCTGGCGCCCCAAGCCCAGCCAATTGCCTGGGCCTCCCTT
CGGCTCCAGGAGAGTCCCAGGGTGGCAGAGCTGACCTCCCTGTCAGATGAGGACGCTGGGAAAGGCGCCC
AGCCCCCCAGCCCACCCGAACCGGCTCCTGAAAGCTTCTCCGAGACTTCAGTCGAAGAGTTGGAGGCCGA
GGCCTATGCTGCCTTCCCAGGCTTGGGCCAAGTGCCCAAGCAGCTGGCCCAGCTCTCTGAGGCCAAGGAT
CTCCAGGCTCGAAAGGCCTTCAACTGCAAATACTGCAACAAGGAATACCTCAGCCTGGGTGCCCTCAAGA
TGCACATCCGAAGCCACACGCTGCCCTGCGTCTGCGGAACCTGCGGGAAGGCCTTCTCTAGGCCCTGGCT
GCTACAAGGCCATGTCCGGACCCACACTGGCGAGAAGCCCTTCTCCTGTCCCCACTGCAGCCGTGCCTTC
GCTGACCGCTCCAACCTGCGGGCCCACCTCCAGACCCACTCAGATGTCAAGAAGTACCAGTGCCAGGCGT
GTGCTCGGACCTTCTCCCGAATGTCCCTGCTCCACAAGCACCAAGAGTCCGGCTGCTCAGGATGTCCCCG
CTGACTCGAGTACAAGGGGCGAATTCTGCAGTCGACGGTACCGCGGGGCCCGGGGATCCACCGGGATCTA
GATAACTGATCATAATCAGCCCATACCACATTT
