[The description below was written by a language model from this plasmid's Addgene catalogue record.]
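Description:
GFP Snail 2A4E is a mammalian expression plasmid built on the Clontech pEGFP-C2 backbone (about 4.7 kb without insert) that encodes a mutant form of the human transcription factor Snail (SNAI1) fused to EGFP. It is maintained as a high-copy plasmid in E. coli under kanamycin selection, and the neomycin resistance marker allows G418 selection of transfected mammalian cells. The record does not name the promoter. pEGFP-C series vectors generally use the CMV immediate-early promoter to drive the EGFP fusion, with a single kanamycin/neomycin resistance cassette serving both hosts. No feature table is provided to confirm these elements for this particular clone.

The roughly 800 bp Snail insert was cloned into the EcoRI site at both ends, with both sites preserved, so it sits downstream of and fused to the backbone EGFP, which gives an N-terminally tagged protein. The "2A4E" designation refers to six serine substitutions: S97A and S101A replace two serines with non-phosphorylatable alanines, while S108E, S112E, S116E and S120E replace four serines with glutamate, a change commonly used to mimic constitutive phosphorylation. The associated publication concerns dual regulation of Snail by GSK-3beta-mediated phosphorylation in the control of epithelial-mesenchymal transition. This fits use of the construct to separate the contributions of the two phosphorylation clusters to Snail behaviour. The EGFP tag allows the fusion protein to be visualised and detected in cells. The depositor notes that a companion wild-type GFP Snail construct exists and points to its map for reference.
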