Addgene plasmid #16231: GFP Snail 2A4E
Depositing lab: Mien-Chie Hung. Depositing organization: University of Texas MD Anderson Cancer Center. Publication: Dual regulation of Snail by GSK-3beta-mediated phosphorylation in control of epithelial-mesenchymal transition. Zhou BP, Deng J, Xia W, Xu J, Li YM, Gunduz M, Hung MC. Nat Cell Biol. 2004 Oct . 6(10):931-40. 10.1038/ncb1173 PubMed 15448698.
Backbone
  Vector backbone: pEGFP-C2
  Backbone manufacturer: Clontech
  Backbone size w/o insert (bp): 4700
  Vector type: Mammalian Expression
  Selectable markers: Neomycin (select with G418)
Growth in bacteria
  Bacterial resistance: Kanamycin, 50 μg/mL
  Growth temperature: 37°C
  Growth strain: DH5alpha
  Copy number: High Copy
Gene/Insert
  Gene/Insert name: Snail
  Species: H. sapiens (human)
  Insert size (bp): 800
  Mutation: 2A4E: S97A, S101A, S108E, S112E, S116E, S120E
  Entrez Gene: SNAI1 (a.k.a. SLUGH2, SNA, SNAH, SNAIL, SNAIL1, dJ710H13.1)
  Tag / fusion protein: EGFP (N terminal on backbone)
  Cloning method: Restriction Enzyme; 5′ cloning site EcoRI (not destroyed); 3′ cloning site EcoRI (not destroyed)
  Sequencing primers: 5′ EGFP-C
Terms and licenses: Academic/Nonprofit Terms; Industry Terms: Not Available to Industry
Depositor comments: Also see GFP Snail WT author's map.
How to cite: GFP Snail 2A4E was a gift from Mien-Chie Hung (Addgene plasmid # 16231 ; http://n2t.net/addgene:16231 ; RRID:Addgene_16231)
